Addgene plasmid #25223: USP04
Purpose: Bacterial expression for structure determination; may not be full ORF
Depositing lab: Cheryl Arrowsmith. Depositing organization: University of Toronto.
Backbone
  Vector backbone: pET28a-LIC
  Backbone manufacturer: SGC
  Backbone size w/o insert (bp): 7328
  Vector type: Bacterial Expression
Growth in bacteria
  Bacterial resistance: Kanamycin, 50 μg/mL
  Growth temperature: 37°C
  Growth strain: DH5alpha
  Copy number: Low Copy
Gene/Insert
  Gene/Insert name: usp04.001.229 (alt names: PDB: 3JYU; ubiquitin specific peptidase 4 (proto-oncogene), N-terminal domains; Usp4)
  Species: M. musculus (mouse)
  Insert size (bp): 687
  Entrez Gene: Usp4 (a.k.a. Unp, KIAA4155, mKIAA4155, F730026I20Rik)
  Tag / fusion protein: His (N terminal on insert)
  Cloning method: Restriction Enzyme
  Sequencing primers: 5′ T7; 3′ T7-term
Terms and licenses: Academic/Nonprofit Terms; Industry Terms: Not Available to Industry
Depositor comments: PDB: 3JYU. http://www.thesgc.org/structures/3JYU/
How to cite: USP04 was a gift from Cheryl Arrowsmith (Addgene plasmid # 25223 ; http://n2t.net/addgene:25223 ; RRID:Addgene_25223)
