[The description below was written by a language model from this plasmid's Addgene catalogue record.]
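Description:
USP04 is a bacterial expression plasmid built on the pET28a-LIC backbone, a ligation-independent-cloning derivative of the pET28a vector, recorded as 7328 bp without insert. It is maintained in E. coli as a low-copy plasmid under kanamycin selection. The record does not include a feature table, so the promoter and other regulatory elements are not explicitly listed. The use of T7 and T7-terminator sequencing primers is nonetheless consistent with the T7 promoter/terminator expression cassette typical of pET vectors, in which transcription depends on T7 RNA polymerase supplied by an appropriate expression host.

The insert is a 687 bp fragment of mouse Usp4 (ubiquitin specific peptidase 4, also known as Unp). The insert name, usp04.001.229, suggests that it encodes residues 1 to 229. This matches the recorded description of the fragment as the N-terminal domains of the protein rather than the complete open reading frame, and the stated purpose itself cautions that the construct may not contain the full ORF. An N-terminal His tag is fused to the insert, allowing the recombinant protein to be purified by immobilised metal affinity chromatography.

The construct was made to produce recombinant protein for structure determination, and the depositor links it to a deposited Protein Data Bank structure of this Usp4 N-terminal region. It is therefore suited to producing this domain fragment for crystallographic, biophysical or biochemical studies, but not to work requiring the full-length deubiquitinating enzyme or its catalytic activity.
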