>Addgene plasmid #25223 | USP04 | depositor partial sequence | sequence record 11697 | Author sequence
ATGGCGGAAGGCCGGGGCAGCCGTGAGCGACCGGATGTGGAGACCCAGAAGACGGAGCTCGGAGCCTTGA
TGGGGACCACGCTCCAACGTGGGGCGCAGTGGTATCTTATTGACAGCCGGTGGTTCAAGCAGTGGAAGAA
GTATGTGGGCTTTGACAGCTGGGACATGTACAATGTCGGGGAGCATAACCTGTTTCCTGGACCGATTGAC
AACTCCGGACTCTTCTCAGATCCTGAGAGTCAGACCTTGAAGGAGCACTTAATCGATGAGCTGGACTATG
TGCTGGTCCCAGCCGAAGCCTGGAATAAATTGCTGAATTGGTATGGCTGTGTGGAGGGTCAGCAGCCTAT
TGTCAGAAAAGTTGTGGAGCATGGCCTGTTTGTCAAGCACTGCAAAGTGGAAGTGTATTTGCTGGAGCTG
AAGCTCTGTGAGAACAGTGACCCCACCAATGTGCTAAGTTGCCATTTTAGCAAAGCAGACACCATTGCAA
CTATTGAGAAGGAGATGAGGAAGCTCTTCAACATCCCTGCAGAACGTGAAACACGGCTTTGGAACAAATA
CATGAGCAACACCTATGAGCAGTTGAGCAAGCTAGACAACACTATCCAGGATGCTGGGCTGTACCAGGGT
CAGGTGCTAGTAATTGAGCCCCAAAATGAAGATGGCACATGGCCCCGGCAGAGCCTG
