>Addgene plasmid #25223 | USP04 | addgene partial sequence | sequence record 31303 | 25223 with T7
ATTCCCTCTGAATATTTTGTTTACTTTAAGAAGGAGATATACCATGGGCAGCAGCCATCATCATCATCAT
CACAGCAGCGGCCTGGTTCCGCGTGGTAGTATGGCGGAAGGCCGGGGCAGCCGTGAGCGACCGGATGTGG
AGACCCAGAAGACGGAGCTCGGAGCCTTGATGGGGACCACGCTCCAACGTGGGGCGCAGTGGTATCTTAT
TGACAGCCGGTGGTTCAAGCAGTGGAAGAAGTATGTGGGCTTTGACAGCTGGGACATGTACAATGTCGGG
GAGCATAACCTGTTTCCTGGACCGATTGACAACTCCGGACTCTTCTCAGATCCTGAGAGTCAGACCTTGA
AGGAGCACTTAATCGATGAGCTGGACTATGTGCTGGTCCCAGCCGAAGCCTGGAATAAATTGCTGAATTG
GTATGGCTGTGTGGAGGGTCAGCAGCCTATTGTCAGAAAAGTTGTGGAGCATGGCCTGTTTGTCAAGCAC
TGCAAAGTGGAAGTGTATTTGCTGGAGCTGAAGCTCTGTGAGAACAGTGACCCCACCAATGTGCTAAGTT
GCCATTTTAGCAAAGCAGACACCATTGCAACTATTGAGAAGGAGATGAGGAAGCTCTTCAACATCCCTGC
AGAACGTGAAACACGGCTTTGGAACAAATACATGAGCAACACCTATGAGCAGTTGAGCAAGCTAGACAAC
ACTATCCAGGATGCTGGGCTGTACCAGGGTCAGGTGCTAGTAATTGAGCCCCAAAATGAAGATGGCACAT
GGCCCCGGCAGAGCCTGTGATGACGAAGCTTGCGGCCGCACTCGAGCACCACCACCACCACCACTGAGAT
CCGGCTGCTAACAAAGCCCGAAAGGAAGCTGAGTTGGCTGCTGCCACCGCTGA
